Addgene plasmid #207789: pX330-PITCh-TOMM20
Purpose: Expresses SpCas9, the PITCh gRNA, and a sgRNA targeting the C-terminus of TOMM20 for knock-in.
Depositing lab: Laurence Pelletier. Depositing organization: Sinai Health System. Publication: qTAG: an adaptable plasmid scaffold for CRISPR-based endogenous tagging. Philip R, Sharma A, Matellan L, Erpf AC, Hsu WH, Tkach JM, Wyatt HDM, Pelletier L. EMBO J. 2024 Dec 12. doi: 10.1038/s44318-024-00337-5. PubMed 39668248.
Backbone
  Vector backbone: pX330-BbsI-PITCh
  Backbone manufacturer: Addgene #127875
  Backbone size w/o insert (bp): 8947
  Vector type: Mammalian Expression, CRISPR
Growth in bacteria
  Bacterial resistance: Ampicillin, 100 μg/mL
  Growth temperature: 37°C
  Growth strain: DH5alpha
  Copy number: Low Copy
Gene/Insert
  Gene/Insert name: sgRNA Targeting C-terminus of TOMM20 (alt name: TOMM20)
  gRNA/shRNA sequence: GAGCTTGGCTGAAGATGATG
  Species: H. sapiens (human)
  Insert size (bp): 20
  Entrez Gene: TOMM20 (a.k.a. MAS20, MOM19, TOM20)
  Promoter: U6
  Cloning method: Unknown
  Sequencing primers: 5′ GCCTTTTTACGGTTCCTGGC
Terms and licenses: Academic/Nonprofit Terms; Industry Terms: Not Available to Industry
Depositor comments: Please visit https://www.biorxiv.org/content/10.1101/2023.11.01.565029v3 for bioRxiv preprint.
How to cite: pX330-PITCh-TOMM20 was a gift from Laurence Pelletier (Addgene plasmid # 207789 ; http://n2t.net/addgene:207789 ; RRID:Addgene_207789)
