[The description below was written by a language model from this plasmid's Addgene catalogue record and pLannotate feature annotations shown in this document.]
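Description:
pX330-PITCh-TOMM20 is an all-in-one mammalian CRISPR expression plasmid built on the pX330-BbsI-PITCh backbone and intended for endogenous tagging of human TOMM20 (also known as TOM20, MAS20 or MOM19). It is propagated in E. coli under ampicillin selection (AmpR/β-lactamase with its own promoter). Replication relies on a ColE1/pUC-type origin, which the annotation describes as high-copy although the catalogue entry lists the plasmid as low copy. An f1 phage origin, small bom and rop fragments, and a single AAV2 ITR are also annotated. With only one ITR present, this looks like a backbone remnant rather than a functional AAV packaging cassette.

The payload has three expression units. Streptococcus pyogenes Cas9 is driven by a hybrid CBh-style promoter made of the CMV enhancer, chicken β-actin promoter and a hybrid CBA/MVM intron. Its coding sequence, annotated in two contiguous halves that together form the full-length gene, is fused at the C-terminus to a nucleoplasmin bipartite NLS and terminated by the bGH polyadenylation signal. Two tandem human U6 (RNA polymerase III) promoters each drive a guide RNA with the SpCas9 scaffold. One guide carries the 20-nt spacer targeting the C-terminal coding end of TOMM20, and the other is the generic PITCh gRNA; the feature table does not indicate which cassette holds which guide.

In the PITCh strategy, the generic guide cuts a co-transfected donor plasmid to release a cassette flanked by short microhomology arms. The gene-specific guide cuts the genomic locus, allowing microhomology-mediated end joining to insert the tag. The plasmid carries no donor or mammalian selection marker itself. It is meant to be paired with a tagging donor, such as those of the qTAG scaffold system, for C-terminal knock-in at TOMM20.
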