Features (pLannotate 1.2.2; 22 found; start..end, strand, type, name):
      1..286     +  enhancer       CMV enhancer: human cytomegalovirus immediate early enhancer; contains an 18-bp deletion relative to the standard CMV enhancer
    288..409     +  promoter       chicken β-actin promoter (fragment): contains a 21-bp deletion relative to the standard chicken β-actin promoter
    433..589     +  promoter       chicken β-actin promoter (fragment): contains a 21-bp deletion relative to the standard chicken β-actin promoter
    590..817     +  intron         hybrid intron: hybrid between chicken β-actin (CBA) and minute virus of mice (MMV) introns (Gray et al., 2011)
    955..2556    +  CDS            Cas9(N): N-terminal portion of Streptococcus pyogenes Cas9 (Zetsche et al., 2015)
   2557..5055    +  CDS            Cas9(C): C-terminal portion of Streptococcus pyogenes Cas9 (Zetsche et al., 2015)
   5056..5103    +  CDS            nucleoplasmin NLS: bipartite nuclear localization signal from nucleoplasmin
   5137..5248    +  polyA_signal   bGH poly(A) signal: bovine growth hormone polyadenylation signal
   5353..5493    +  repeat_region  AAV2 ITR: inverted terminal repeat of adeno-associated virus serotype 2 inverted
   5498..5549    -  misc_feature   bom (fragment): basis of mobility region from pBR322
   5568..6023    +  rep_origin     f1 ori (sequence partly withheld): f1 bacteriophage origin of replication; arrow indicates direction of (+) strand synthesis
   6024..6073    -  misc_feature   bom (fragment): basis of mobility region from pBR322
   6175..6210    -  CDS            rop (fragment): Rop protein, which maintains plasmids at low copy number; rop
   6305..6409    +  promoter       AmpR promoter: bla
   6410..7270    +  CDS            AmpR: β-lactamase; bla; confers resistance to ampicillin, carbenicillin, and related antibiotics
   7441..8029    +  rep_origin     ori: high-copy-number ColE1/pMB1/pBR322/pUC origin of replication
   8091..8331    +  promoter       U6 promoter: RNA polymerase III promoter for human U6 snRNA
   8361..8436    +  misc_RNA       gRNA scaffold: guide RNA scaffold for the Streptococcus pyogenes CRISPR/Cas9 system
   8443..8486    +  misc_RNA       gRNA scaffold (fragment): guide RNA scaffold for the Streptococcus pyogenes CRISPR/Cas9 system
   8534..8774    +  promoter       U6 promoter: RNA polymerase III promoter for human U6 snRNA
   8803..8878    +  misc_RNA       gRNA scaffold: guide RNA scaffold for the Streptococcus pyogenes CRISPR/Cas9 system
   8885..8928    +  misc_RNA       gRNA scaffold (fragment): guide RNA scaffold for the Streptococcus pyogenes CRISPR/Cas9 system
>Addgene plasmid #207789 | pX330-PITCh-TOMM20 | addgene full sequence | sequence record 455792 | Addgene NGS Result
CGTTACATAACTTACGGTAAATGGCCCGCCTGGCTGACCGCCCAACGACCCCCGCCCATTGACGTCAATA
GTAACGCCAATAGGGACTTTCCATTGACGTCAATGGGTGGAGTATTTACGGTAAACTGCCCACTTGGCAG
TACATCAAGTGTATCATATGCCAAGTACGCCCCCTATTGACGTCAATGACGGTAAATGGCCCGCCTGGCA
TTGTGCCCAGTACATGACCTTATGGGACTTTCCTACTTGGCAGTACATCTACGTATTAGTCATCGCTATT
ACCATGGTCGAGGTGAGCCCCACGTTCTGCTTCACTCTCCCCATCTCCCCCCCCTCCCCACCCCCAATTT
TGTATTTATTTATTTTTTAATTATTTTGTGCAGCGATGGGGGCGGGGGGGGGGGGGGGGGCGCGCCGGGG
GGGGGGGGGGGGGGGGGGGGGGGGGGGGGGGGGGGGGGGGGGGGGGGGGGGGGGGGCGAGGCGGAGAGGT
GCGGCGGCAGCCAATCAGAGCGGCGCGCTCCGAAAGTTTCCTTTTATGGCGAGGCGGCGGCGGCGGCGGC
CCTATAAAAAGCGAAGCGCGCGGCGGGCGGGAGTCGCTGCGCGCTGCCTTCGCCCCGTGCCCCGCTCCGC
CGCCGCCTCGCGCCGCCCGCCCCGGCTCTGACTGACCGCGTTACTCCCACAGGTGAGCGGGCGGGACGGC
CCTTCTCCTCCGGGCTGTAATTAGCTGAGCAAGAGGTAAGGGTTTAAGGGATGGTTGGTTGGTGGGGTAT
TAATGTTTAATTACCTGGAGCACCTGCCTGAAATCACTTTTTTTCAGGTTGGACCGGTGCCACCATGGAC
TATAAGGACCACGACGGAGACTACAAGGATCATGATATTGATTACAAAGACGATGACGATAAGATGGCCC
CAAAGAAGAAGCGGAAGGTCGGTATCCACGGAGTCCCAGCAGCCGACAAGAAGTACAGCATCGGCCTGGA
CATCGGCACCAACTCTGTGGGCTGGGCCGTGATCACCGACGAGTACAAGGTGCCCAGCAAGAAATTCAAG
GTGCTGGGCAACACCGACCGGCACAGCATCAAGAAGAACCTGATCGGAGCCCTGCTGTTCGACAGCGGCG
AAACAGCCGAGGCCACCCGGCTGAAGAGAACCGCCAGAAGAAGATACACCAGACGGAAGAACCGGATCTG
CTATCTGCAAGAGATCTTCAGCAACGAGATGGCCAAGGTGGACGACAGCTTCTTCCACAGACTGGAAGAG
TCCTTCCTGGTGGAAGAGGATAAGAAGCACGAGCGGCACCCCATCTTCGGCAACATCGTGGACGAGGTGG
CCTACCACGAGAAGTACCCCACCATCTACCACCTGAGAAAGAAACTGGTGGACAGCACCGACAAGGCCGA
CCTGCGGCTGATCTATCTGGCCCTGGCCCACATGATCAAGTTCCGGGGCCACTTCCTGATCGAGGGCGAC
CTGAACCCCGACAACAGCGACGTGGACAAGCTGTTCATCCAGCTGGTGCAGACCTACAACCAGCTGTTCG
AGGAAAACCCCATCAACGCCAGCGGCGTGGACGCCAAGGCCATCCTGTCTGCCAGACTGAGCAAGAGCAG
ACGGCTGGAAAATCTGATCGCCCAGCTGCCCGGCGAGAAGAAGAATGGCCTGTTCGGAAACCTGATTGCC
CTGAGCCTGGGCCTGACCCCCAACTTCAAGAGCAACTTCGACCTGGCCGAGGATGCCAAACTGCAGCTGA
GCAAGGACACCTACGACGACGACCTGGACAACCTGCTGGCCCAGATCGGCGACCAGTACGCCGACCTGTT
TCTGGCCGCCAAGAACCTGTCCGACGCCATCCTGCTGAGCGACATCCTGAGAGTGAACACCGAGATCACC
AAGGCCCCCCTGAGCGCCTCTATGATCAAGAGATACGACGAGCACCACCAGGACCTGACCCTGCTGAAAG
CTCTCGTGCGGCAGCAGCTGCCTGAGAAGTACAAAGAGATTTTCTTCGACCAGAGCAAGAACGGCTACGC
CGGCTACATTGACGGCGGAGCCAGCCAGGAAGAGTTCTACAAGTTCATCAAGCCCATCCTGGAAAAGATG
GACGGCACCGAGGAACTGCTCGTGAAGCTGAACAGAGAGGACCTGCTGCGGAAGCAGCGGACCTTCGACA
ACGGCAGCATCCCCCACCAGATCCACCTGGGAGAGCTGCACGCCATTCTGCGGCGGCAGGAAGATTTTTA
CCCATTCCTGAAGGACAACCGGGAAAAGATCGAGAAGATCCTGACCTTCCGCATCCCCTACTACGTGGGC
CCTCTGGCCAGGGGAAACAGCAGATTCGCCTGGATGACCAGAAAGAGCGAGGAAACCATCACCCCCTGGA
ACTTCGAGGAAGTGGTGGACAAGGGCGCTTCCGCCCAGAGCTTCATCGAGCGGATGACCAACTTCGATAA
GAACCTGCCCAACGAGAAGGTGCTGCCCAAGCACAGCCTGCTGTACGAGTACTTCACCGTGTATAACGAG
CTGACCAAAGTGAAATACGTGACCGAGGGAATGAGAAAGCCCGCCTTCCTGAGCGGCGAGCAGAAAAAGG
CCATCGTGGACCTGCTGTTCAAGACCAACCGGAAAGTGACCGTGAAGCAGCTGAAAGAGGACTACTTCAA
GAAAATCGAGTGCTTCGACTCCGTGGAAATCTCCGGCGTGGAAGATCGGTTCAACGCCTCCCTGGGCACA
TACCACGATCTGCTGAAAATTATCAAGGACAAGGACTTCCTGGACAATGAGGAAAACGAGGACATTCTGG
AAGATATCGTGCTGACCCTGACACTGTTTGAGGACAGAGAGATGATCGAGGAACGGCTGAAAACCTATGC
CCACCTGTTCGACGACAAAGTGATGAAGCAGCTGAAGCGGCGGAGATACACCGGCTGGGGCAGGCTGAGC
CGGAAGCTGATCAACGGCATCCGGGACAAGCAGTCCGGCAAGACAATCCTGGATTTCCTGAAGTCCGACG
GCTTCGCCAACAGAAACTTCATGCAGCTGATCCACGACGACAGCCTGACCTTTAAAGAGGACATCCAGAA
AGCCCAGGTGTCCGGCCAGGGCGATAGCCTGCACGAGCACATTGCCAATCTGGCCGGCAGCCCCGCCATT
AAGAAGGGCATCCTGCAGACAGTGAAGGTGGTGGACGAGCTCGTGAAAGTGATGGGCCGGCACAAGCCCG
AGAACATCGTGATCGAAATGGCCAGAGAGAACCAGACCACCCAGAAGGGACAGAAGAACAGCCGCGAGAG
AATGAAGCGGATCGAAGAGGGCATCAAAGAGCTGGGCAGCCAGATCCTGAAAGAACACCCCGTGGAAAAC
ACCCAGCTGCAGAACGAGAAGCTGTACCTGTACTACCTGCAGAATGGGCGGGATATGTACGTGGACCAGG
AACTGGACATCAACCGGCTGTCCGACTACGATGTGGACCATATCGTGCCTCAGAGCTTTCTGAAGGACGA
CTCCATCGACAACAAGGTGCTGACCAGAAGCGACAAGAACCGGGGCAAGAGCGACAACGTGCCCTCCGAA
GAGGTCGTGAAGAAGATGAAGAACTACTGGCGGCAGCTGCTGAACGCCAAGCTGATTACCCAGAGAAAGT
TCGACAATCTGACCAAGGCCGAGAGAGGCGGCCTGAGCGAACTGGATAAGGCCGGCTTCATCAAGAGACA
GCTGGTGGAAACCCGGCAGATCACAAAGCACGTGGCACAGATCCTGGACTCCCGGATGAACACTAAGTAC
GACGAGAATGACAAGCTGATCCGGGAAGTGAAAGTGATCACCCTGAAGTCCAAGCTGGTGTCCGATTTCC
GGAAGGATTTCCAGTTTTACAAAGTGCGCGAGATCAACAACTACCACCACGCCCACGACGCCTACCTGAA
CGCCGTCGTGGGAACCGCCCTGATCAAAAAGTACCCTAAGCTGGAAAGCGAGTTCGTGTACGGCGACTAC
AAGGTGTACGACGTGCGGAAGATGATCGCCAAGAGCGAGCAGGAAATCGGCAAGGCTACCGCCAAGTACT
TCTTCTACAGCAACATCATGAACTTTTTCAAGACCGAGATTACCCTGGCCAACGGCGAGATCCGGAAGCG
GCCTCTGATCGAGACAAACGGCGAAACCGGGGAGATCGTGTGGGATAAGGGCCGGGATTTTGCCACCGTG
CGGAAAGTGCTGAGCATGCCCCAAGTGAATATCGTGAAAAAGACCGAGGTGCAGACAGGCGGCTTCAGCA
AAGAGTCTATCCTGCCCAAGAGGAACAGCGATAAGCTGATCGCCAGAAAGAAGGACTGGGACCCTAAGAA
GTACGGCGGCTTCGACAGCCCCACCGTGGCCTATTCTGTGCTGGTGGTGGCCAAAGTGGAAAAGGGCAAG
TCCAAGAAACTGAAGAGTGTGAAAGAGCTGCTGGGGATCACCATCATGGAAAGAAGCAGCTTCGAGAAGA
ATCCCATCGACTTTCTGGAAGCCAAGGGCTACAAAGAAGTGAAAAAGGACCTGATCATCAAGCTGCCTAA
GTACTCCCTGTTCGAGCTGGAAAACGGCCGGAAGAGAATGCTGGCCTCTGCCGGCGAACTGCAGAAGGGA
AACGAACTGGCCCTGCCCTCCAAATATGTGAACTTCCTGTACCTGGCCAGCCACTATGAGAAGCTGAAGG
GCTCCCCCGAGGATAATGAGCAGAAACAGCTGTTTGTGGAACAGCACAAGCACTACCTGGACGAGATCAT
CGAGCAGATCAGCGAGTTCTCCAAGAGAGTGATCCTGGCCGACGCTAATCTGGACAAAGTGCTGTCCGCC
TACAACAAGCACCGGGATAAGCCCATCAGAGAGCAGGCCGAGAATATCATCCACCTGTTTACCCTGACCA
ATCTGGGAGCCCCTGCCGCCTTCAAGTACTTTGACACCACCATCGACCGGAAGAGGTACACCAGCACCAA
AGAGGTGCTGGACGCCACCCTGATCCACCAGAGCATCACCGGCCTGTACGAGACACGGATCGACCTGTCT
CAGCTGGGAGGCGACAAAAGGCCGGCGGCCACGAAAAAGGCCGGCCAGGCAAAAAAGAAAAAGTAAGAAT
TCCTAGAGCTCGCTGATCAGCCTCGACTGTGCCTTCTAGTTGCCAGCCATCTGTTGTTTGCCCCTCCCCC
GTGCCTTCCTTGACCCTGGAAGGTGCCACTCCCACTGTCCTTTCCTAATAAAATGAGGAAATTGCATCGC
ATTGTCTGAGTAGGTGTCATTCTATTCTGGGGGGTGGGGTGGGGCAGGACAGCAAGGGGGAGGATTGGGA
AGAGAATAGCAGGCATGCTGGGGAGCGGCCGCAGGAACCCCTAGTGATGGAGTTGGCCACTCCCTCTCTG
CGCGCTCGCTCGCTCACTGAGGCCGGGCGACCAAAGGTCGCCCGACGCCCGGGCTTTGCCCGGGCGGCCT
CAGTGAGCGAGCGAGCGCGCAGCTGCCTGCAGGGGCGCCTGATGCGGTATTTTCTCCTTACGCATCTGTG
CGGTATTTCACACCGCATA
[95 nt withheld, positions 5550-5644]
T
[46 nt withheld, positions 5646-5691]
C
[141 nt withheld, positions 5693-5833]
CCTTTGACGTTGGAGTCCACGTTCTTT
[37 nt withheld, positions 5861-5897]
ACTCTATCTCGGGCTATTCTTTTGATTTATAAGGGATTTTGCCGATTTCGGTCTATTGGTTAAAAAATGA
GCTGATTTAACAAAAATTTAACGCGAATTTTAACAAAATATTAACGTTTACAATTTTATGGTGCACTCTC
AGTACAATCTGCTCTGATGCCGCATAGTTAAGCCAGCCCCGACACCCGCCAACACCCGCTGACGCGCCCT
GACGGGCTTGTCTGCTCCCGGCATCCGCTTACAGACAAGCTGTGACCGTCTCCGGGAGCTGCATGTGTCA
GAGGTTTTCACCGTCATCACCGAAACGCGCGAGACGAAAGGGCCTCGTGATACGCCTATTTTTATAGGTT
AATGTCATGATAATAATGGTTTCTTAGACGTCAGGTGGCACTTTTCGGGGAAATGTGCGCGGAACCCCTA
TTTGTTTATTTTTCTAAATACATTCAAATATGTATCCGCTCATGAGACAATAACCCTGATAAATGCTTCA
ATAATATTGAAAAAGGAAGAGTATGAGTATTCAACATTTCCGTGTCGCCCTTATTCCCTTTTTTGCGGCA
TTTTGCCTTCCTGTTTTTGCTCACCCAGAAACGCTGGTGAAAGTAAAAGATGCTGAAGATCAGTTGGGTG
CACGAGTGGGTTACATCGAACTGGATCTCAACAGCGGTAAGATCCTTGAGAGTTTTCGCCCCGAAGAACG
TTTTCCAATGATGAGCACTTTTAAAGTTCTGCTATGTGGCGCGGTATTATCCCGTATTGACGCCGGGCAA
GAGCAACTCGGTCGCCGCATACACTATTCTCAGAATGACTTGGTTGAGTACTCACCAGTCACAGAAAAGC
ATCTTACGGATGGCATGACAGTAAGAGAATTATGCAGTGCTGCCATAACCATGAGTGATAACACTGCGGC
CAACTTACTTCTGACAACGATCGGAGGACCGAAGGAGCTAACCGCTTTTTTGCACAACATGGGGGATCAT
GTAACTCGCCTTGATCGTTGGGAACCGGAGCTGAATGAAGCCATACCAAACGACGAGCGTGACACCACGA
TGCCTGTAGCAATGGCAACAACGTTGCGCAAACTATTAACTGGCGAACTACTTACTCTAGCTTCCCGGCA
ACAATTAATAGACTGGATGGAGGCGGATAAAGTTGCAGGACCACTTCTGCGCTCGGCCCTTCCGGCTGGC
TGGTTTATTGCTGATAAATCTGGAGCCGGTGAGCGTGGAAGCCGCGGTATCATTGCAGCACTGGGGCCAG
ATGGTAAGCCCTCCCGTATCGTAGTTATCTACACGACGGGGAGTCAGGCAACTATGGATGAACGAAATAG
ACAGATCGCTGAGATAGGTGCCTCACTGATTAAGCATTGGTAACTGTCAGACCAAGTTTACTCATATATA
CTTTAGATTGATTTAAAACTTCATTTTTAATTTAAAAGGATCTAGGTGAAGATCCTTTTTGATAATCTCA
TGACCAAAATCCCTTAACGTGAGTTTTCGTTCCACTGAGCGTCAGACCCCGTAGAAAAGATCAAAGGATC
TTCTTGAGATCCTTTTTTTCTGCGCGTAATCTGCTGCTTGCAAACAAAAAAACCACCGCTACCAGCGGTG
GTTTGTTTGCCGGATCAAGAGCTACCAACTCTTTTTCCGAAGGTAACTGGCTTCAGCAGAGCGCAGATAC
CAAATACTGTTCTTCTAGTGTAGCCGTAGTTAGGCCACCACTTCAAGAACTCTGTAGCACCGCCTACATA
CCTCGCTCTGCTAATCCTGTTACCAGTGGCTGCTGCCAGTGGCGATAAGTCGTGTCTTACCGGGTTGGAC
TCAAGACGATAGTTACCGGATAAGGCGCAGCGGTCGGGCTGAACGGGGGGTTCGTGCACACAGCCCAGCT
TGGAGCGAACGACCTACACCGAACTGAGATACCTACAGCGTGAGCTATGAGAAAGCGCCACGCTTCCCGA
AGGGAGAAAGGCGGACAGGTATCCGGTAAGCGGCAGGGTCGGAACAGGAGAGCGCACGAGGGAGCTTCCA
GGGGGAAACGCCTGGTATCTTTATAGTCCTGTCGGGTTTCGCCACCTCTGACTTGAGCGTCGATTTTTGT
GATGCTCGTCAGGGGGGCGGAGCCTATGGAAAAACGCCAGCAACGCGGCCTTTTTACGGTTCCTGGCCTT
TTGCTGGCCTTTTGCTCACATGTGAGGGCCTATTTCCCATGATTCCTTCATATTTGCATATACGATACAA
GGCTGTTAGAGAGATAATTGGAATTAATTTGACTGTAAACACAAAGATATTAGTACAAAATACGTGACGT
AGAAAGTAATAATTTCTTGGGTAGTTTGCAGTTTTAAAATTATGTTTTAAAATGGACTATCATATGCTTA
CCGTAACTTGAAAGTATTTCGATTTCTTGGCTTTATATATCTTGTGGAAAGGACGAAACACCGGAGCTTG
GCTGAAGATGATGGTTTTAGAGCTAGAAATAGCAAGTTAAAATAAGGCTAGTCCGTTATCAACTTGAAAA
AGTGGCACCGAGTCGGTGCTTTTTTGTTTTAGAGCTAGAAATAGCAAGTTAAAATAAGGCTAGTCCGTTT
TTAGCGCGTGCGCCAATTCTGCAGACAAATGGCTCTAGAGGCATGTGAGGGCCTATTTCCCATGATTCCT
TCATATTTGCATATACGATACAAGGCTGTTAGAGAGATAATTGGAATTAATTTGACTGTAAACACAAAGA
TATTAGTACAAAATACGTGACGTAGAAAGTAATAATTTCTTGGGTAGTTTGCAGTTTTAAAATTATGTTT
TAAAATGGACTATCATATGCTTACCGTAACTTGAAAGTATTTCGATTTCTTGGCTTTATATATCTTGTGG
AAAGGACGAAACACCGCATCGTACGCGTACGTGTTGTTTTAGAGCTAGAAATAGCAAGTTAAAATAAGGC
TAGTCCGTTATCAACTTGAAAAAGTGGCACCGAGTCGGTGCTTTTTTGTTTTAGAGCTAGAAATAGCAAG
TTAAAATAAGGCTAGTCCGTTTTTAGCGCGTGCGCCAATTCTGCAGACAAATGGCTCTAGAGGTACC
